Addgene plasmid #22475: pAL130
Purpose: Expresses N terminal domain of PIF3 fused to mYFP, for red-light-induced binding to Phy
Depositing lab: Christopher Voigt. Depositing organization: University of California, San Francisco (UCSF). Publication: Spatiotemporal control of cell signalling using a light-switchable protein interaction. Levskaya A, Weiner OD, Lim WA, Voigt CA. Nature. 2009 Oct 15;461(7266):997-1001. 10.1038/nature08446 PubMed 19749742.
Backbone
  Vector backbone: pcDNA3.1
  Backbone manufacturer: Invitrogen
  Backbone size w/o insert (bp): 5369
  Vector type: Mammalian Expression, Synthetic Biology
Growth in bacteria
  Bacterial resistance: Ampicillin, 100 μg/mL
  Growth temperature: 37°C
  Growth strain: DH5alpha
  Copy number: High Copy
Gene/Insert
  Gene/Insert name: PIF3NT (alt name: Pif3)
  Species: M. musculus (mouse), A. thaliana (mustard weed)
  Insert size (bp): 1373
  Entrez Gene: PIF3 (a.k.a. AT1G09530, F14J9.19, F14J9_19, PAP3, PHOTOCURRENT 1, PHYTOCHROME INTERACTING FACTOR 3, PHYTOCHROME-ASSOCIATED PROTEIN 3, POC1, phytochrome interacting factor 3, purple acid phosphatase 3)
  Promoter: CMV
  Tag / fusion protein: mYFP (C terminal on insert)
  Cloning method: Restriction Enzyme; 5′ cloning site Kpn1 (not destroyed); 3′ cloning site Not1 (not destroyed)
  Sequencing primers: 5′ T7
Terms and licenses: Academic/Nonprofit Terms; Industry Terms: Not Available to Industry
How to cite: pAL130 was a gift from Christopher Voigt (Addgene plasmid # 22475 ; http://n2t.net/addgene:22475 ; RRID:Addgene_22475)
