[The description below was written by a language model from this plasmid's Addgene catalogue record and pLannotate feature annotations shown in this document.]
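Description:
pAL130 is a mammalian expression plasmid built on the pcDNA3.1 backbone, about 6.7 kb in the depositor's full sequence. It is maintained in E. coli through a high-copy ColE1/pUC-type origin and selected with ampicillin via the β-lactamase gene. The backbone also carries an f1 origin for single-stranded DNA production and an SV40 early promoter driving the neomycin phosphotransferase gene with an SV40 polyadenylation signal, which would allow G418 selection of stably transfected mammalian cells. Several short annotations in the table (fragments of an HIV-1 LTR, ble, lacI and bom) are probably partial sequence matches within standard backbone regions rather than functional elements.

The payload is the N-terminal domain of Arabidopsis thaliana PIF3 (phytochrome interacting factor 3), cloned between KpnI and NotI sites and fused at its C terminus to monomeric YFP, which the automated annotation identifies as EYFP. The catalogue also lists mouse as a species, but no mouse-derived feature is annotated. Expression is driven by the CMV immediate-early enhancer and promoter and terminated by the bovine growth hormone polyadenylation signal. A T7 promoter upstream and an SP6 promoter downstream flank the insert and can serve for sequencing or in vitro transcription.

The construct provides one half of a light-switchable protein interaction system. The PIF3 fragment binds phytochrome (Phy) upon red-light illumination, so the fluorescent fusion can be recruited to a Phy-tagged partner in living cells and followed by YFP imaging. The partner Phy construct is not part of this plasmid. The system is intended for synthetic-biology applications requiring spatiotemporal control of cell signalling.
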