Features (pLannotate 1.2.2; 22 found; start..end, strand, type, name):
     36..80      -  misc_feature   bom (fragment): basis of mobility region from pBR322
    235..614     +  enhancer       CMV enhancer: human cytomegalovirus immediate early enhancer
    615..818     +  promoter       CMV promoter: human cytomegalovirus (CMV) immediate early promoter
    814..847     +  LTR            5' LTR (truncated) (fragment): truncated 5' long terminal repeat (LTR) from HIV-1
    863..881     +  promoter       T7 promoter: promoter for bacteriophage T7 RNA polymerase
    901..1533    +  CDS            PIF3 (fragment): PIF3_ARATH - Also known as BHLH8, EN100, PAP3. Experimental evidence at protein level: Swiss-Prot protein existence level 1. Transcription factor acting positively in the phytochrome signaling pathway. Activates transcription by binding to the G box (5'- CACGTG-3'). From Arabidopsis thaliana (Mouse-ear cress).
   1540..2259    +  CDS            EYFP: enhanced YFP mammalian codon-optimized
   2294..2312    -  promoter       SP6 promoter: promoter for bacteriophage SP6 RNA polymerase
   2338..2562    +  polyA_signal   bGH poly(A) signal: bovine growth hormone polyadenylation signal
   2566..2587    +  promoter       SV40 promoter (fragment): SV40 enhancer and early promoter
   2608..3036    +  rep_origin     f1 ori (sequence partly withheld): f1 bacteriophage origin of replication; arrow indicates direction of (+) strand synthesis
   3050..3380    +  promoter       SV40 promoter: SV40 enhancer and early promoter
   3447..4238    +  CDS            neo: KKA2_KLEPN - Also known as kan, nptII. Experimental evidence at protein level: Swiss-Prot protein existence level 1. Resistance to kanamycin, neomycin, paromomycin, ribostamycin, butirosin and gentamicin B. From Klebsiella pneumoniae.
   4262..4420    +  CDS            ble (fragment): BLE_KLEPN - Experimental evidence at protein level: Swiss-Prot protein existence level 1. Binding protein with a strong affinity to the bleomycin family of antibiotics. Binds to CL990; an antimitotic-antibiotic compound. From Klebsiella pneumoniae.
   4415..4536    +  polyA_signal   SV40 poly(A) signal: SV40 polyadenylation signal
   4609..4625    -  protein_bind   lac operator: The lac repressor binds to the lac operator to inhibit transcription in E. coli. This inhibition can be relieved by adding lactose or isopropyl-β-D-thiogalactopyranoside (IPTG). lac repressor encoded by lacI
   4633..4663    -  promoter       lac promoter: promoter for the E. coli lac operon
   4678..4699    -  protein_bind   CAP binding site: CAP binding activates transcription in the presence of cAMP. E. coli catabolite activator protein
   4712..4804    -  CDS            lacI (fragment): lac repressor; lacI; The lac repressor binds to the lac operator to inhibit transcription in E. coli. This inhibition can be relieved by adding lactose or isopropyl-β-D-thiogalactopyranoside (IPTG).
   4987..5575    -  rep_origin     ori: high-copy-number ColE1/pMB1/pBR322/pUC origin of replication
   5746..6606    -  CDS            AmpR: β-lactamase; bla; confers resistance to ampicillin, carbenicillin, and related antibiotics
   6607..6711    -  promoter       AmpR promoter: bla
>Addgene plasmid #22475 | pAL130 | depositor full sequence | sequence record 10328 | Author sequence
GACGGATCGGGAGATCTCCCGATCCCCTATGGTCGACTCTCAGTACAATCTGCTCTGATGCCGCATAGTT
AAGCCAGTATCTGCTCCCTGCTTGTGTGTTGGAGGTCGCTGAGTAGTGCGCGAGCAAAATTTAAGCTACA
ACAAGGCAAGGCTTGACCGACAATTGCATGAAGAATCTGCTTAGGGTTAGGCGTTTTGCGCTGCTTCGCG
ATGTACGGGCCAGATATACGCGTTGACATTGATTATTGACTAGTTATTAATAGTAATCAATTACGGGGTC
ATTAGTTCATAGCCCATATATGGAGTTCCGCGTTACATAACTTACGGTAAATGGCCCGCCTGGCTGACCG
CCCAACGACCCCCGCCCATTGACGTCAATAATGACGTATGTTCCCATAGTAACGCCAATAGGGACTTTCC
ATTGACGTCAATGGGTGGACTATTTACGGTAAACTGCCCACTTGGCAGTACATCAAGTGTATCATATGCC
AAGTACGCCCCCTATTGACGTCAATGACGGTAAATGGCCCGCCTGGCATTATGCCCAGTACATGACCTTA
TGGGACTTTCCTACTTGGCAGTACATCTACGTATTAGTCATCGCTATTACCATGGTGATGCGGTTTTGGC
AGTACATCAATGGGCGTGGATAGCGGTTTGACTCACGGGGATTTCCAAGTCTCCACCCCATTGACGTCAA
TGGGAGTTTGTTTTGGCACCAAAATCAACGGGACTTTCCAAAATGTCGTAACAACTCCGCCCCATTGACG
CAAATGGGCGGTAGGCGTGTACGGTGGGAGGTCTATATAAGCAGAGCTCTCTGGCTAACTAGAGAACCCA
CTGCTTACTGGCTTATCGAAATTAATACGACTCACTATAGGGAGACCCAAGCTTGGTACCATGCCTCTGT
TTGAGCTTTTCAGGCTCACCAAAGCTAAGCTTGAATCTGCTCAAGACAGGAACCCTTCTCCACCTGTAGA
TGAAGTTGTGGAGCTGGTGTGGGAAAATGGTCAGATATCAACTCAAAGTCAGTCAAGTAGATCGAGGAAC
ATTCCTCCACCACAAGCAAACTCTTCTAGAGCTAGAGAGATTGGAAATGGCTCAAAGACGACTATGGTGG
ACGAGATCCCTATGTCAGTGCCATCACTAATGACGGGTTTGAGTCAAGACGATGACTTTGTTCCATGGTT
GAATCATCATCCCTCCCTTGATGGATATTGCTCTGATTTCTTGCGTGATGTGTCGTCTCCTGTTACTGTC
AACGAGCAAGAGAGTGATATGGCGGTAAACCAAACTGCTTTCCCGTTGTTTCAGAGAAGAAAGGATGGCA
ATGAATCAGCTCCTGCTGCTTCTTCGTCGCAGTATAACGGTTTCCAATCGCATTCTCTGTATGGAAGTGA
TAGAGCTAGAGATCTTCCTAGCCAACAAACCAATCCGGATCGGTTTACTCAGACGCAGGAACCACTAATT
ACTAGTAACAAGCCTAGTTTGGTCAACTTTTCACATTTCTTACGCCCTGCAACTTTTGCGAAGGGATCCA
TGGTGAGCAAGGGCGAGGAGCTGTTCACCGGGGTGGTGCCCATCCTGGTCGAGCTGGACGGCGACGTAAA
CGGCCACAAGTTCAGCGTGTCCGGCGAGGGCGAGGGCGATGCCACCTACGGCAAGCTGACCCTGAAGTTC
ATCTGCACCACCGGCAAGCTGCCCGTGCCCTGGCCCACCCTCGTGACCACCTTCGGCTACGGCCTGCAGT
GCTTCGCCCGCTACCCCGACCACATGAAGCAGCACGACTTCTTCAAGTCCGCCATGCCCGAAGGCTACGT
CCAGGAGCGCACCATCTTCTTCAAGGACGACGGCAACTACAAGACCCGCGCCGAGGTGAAGTTCGAGGGC
GACACCCTGGTGAACCGCATCGAGCTGAAGGGCATCGACTTCAAGGAGGACGGCAACATCCTGGGGCACA
AGCTGGAGTACAACTACAACAGCCACAACGTCTATATCATGGCCGACAAGCAGAAGAACGGCATCAAGGT
GAACTTCAAGATCCGCCACAACATCGAGGACGGCAGCGTGCAGCTCGCCGACCACTACCAGCAGAACACC
CCCATCGGCGACGGCCCCGTGCTGCTGCCCGACAACCACTACCTGAGCTACCAGTCCGCCCTGAGCAAAG
ACCCCAACGAGAAGCGCGATCACATGGTCCTGCTGGAGTTCGTGACCGCCGCCGGGATCACTCTCGGCAT
GGACGAGCTGTACAAGTAAGCGGCCGCTCGAGCATGCATCTAGAGGGCCCTATTCTATAGTGTCACCTAA
ATGCTAGAGCTCGCTGATCAGCCTCGACTGTGCCTTCTAGTTGCCAGCCATCTGTTGTTTGCCCCTCCCC
CGTGCCTTCCTTGACCCTGGAAGGTGCCACTCCCACTGTCCTTTCCTAATAAAATGAGGAAATTGCATCG
CATTGTCTGAGTAGGTGTCATTCTATTCTGGGGGGTGGGGTGGGGCAGGACAGCAAGGGGGAGGATTGGG
AAGACAATAGCAGGCATGCTGGGGATGCGGTGGGCTCTATGGCTTCTGAGGCGGAAAGAACCAGCTGGGG
CTCTAGGGGGTATCCCC
[124 nt withheld, positions 2608-2731]
C
[32 nt withheld, positions 2733-2764]
CA
[57 nt withheld, positions 2767-2823]
A
[49 nt withheld, positions 2825-2873]
CCTTTGACGTTGGAGTCCACGTTCTTT
[37 nt withheld, positions 2901-2937]
ACCCTATCTCGGTCTATTCTTTTGATTTATAAGGGATTTTGGGGATTTCGGCCTATTGGTTAAAAAATGA
GCTGATTTAACAAAAATTTAACGCGAATTAATTCTGTGGAATGTGTGTCAGTTAGGGTGTGGAAAGTCCC
CAGGCTCCCCAGGCAGGCAGAAGTATGCAAAGCATGCATCTCAATTAGTCAGCAACCAGGTGTGGAAAGT
CCCCAGGCTCCCCAGCAGGCAGAAGTATGCAAAGCATGCATCTCAATTAGTCAGCAACCATAGTCCCGCC
CCTAACTCCGCCCATCCCGCCCCTAACTCCGCCCAGTTCCGCCCATTCTCCGCCCCATGGCTGACTAATT
TTTTTTATTTATGCAGAGGCCGAGGCCGCCTCTGCCTCTGAGCTATTCCAGAAGTAGTGAGGAGGCTTTT
TTGGAGGCCTAGGCTTTTGCAAAAAGCTCCCGGGAGCTTGTATATCCATTTTCGGATCTGATCAAGAGAC
AGGATGAGGATCGTTTCGCATGATTGAACAAGATGGATTGCACGCAGGTTCTCCGGCCGCTTGGGTGGAG
AGGCTATTCGGCTATGACTGGGCACAACAGACAATCGGCTGCTCTGATGCCGCCGTGTTCCGGCTGTCAG
CGCAGGGGCGCCCGGTTCTTTTTGTCAAGACCGACCTGTCCGGTGCCCTGAATGAACTGCAGGACGAGGC
AGCGCGGCTATCGTGGCTGGCCACGACGGGCGTTCCTTGCGCAGCTGTGCTCGACGTTGTCACTGAAGCG
GGAAGGGACTGGCTGCTATTGGGCGAAGTGCCGGGGCAGGATCTCCTGTCATCTCACCTTGCTCCTGCCG
AGAAAGTATCCATCATGGCTGATGCAATGCGGCGGCTGCATACGCTTGATCCGGCTACCTGCCCATTCGA
CCACCAAGCGAAACATCGCATCGAGCGAGCACGTACTCGGATGGAAGCCGGTCTTGTCGATCAGGATGAT
CTGGACGAAGAGCATCAGGGGCTCGCGCCAGCCGAACTGTTCGCCAGGCTCAAGGCGCGCATGCCCGACG
GCGAGGATCTCGTCGTGACCCATGGCGATGCCTGCTTGCCGAATATCATGGTGGAAAATGGCCGCTTTTC
TGGATTCATCGACTGTGGCCGGCTGGGTGTGGCGGACCGCTATCAGGACATAGCGTTGGCTACCCGTGAT
ATTGCTGAAGAGCTTGGCGGCGAATGGGCTGACCGCTTCCTCGTGCTTTACGGTATCGCCGCTCCCGATT
CGCAGCGCATCGCCTTCTATCGCCTTCTTGACGAGTTCTTCTGAGCGGGACTCTGGGGTTCGAAATGACC
GACCAAGCGACGCCCAACCTGCCATCACGAGATTTCGATTCCACCGCCGCCTTCTATGAAAGGTTGGGCT
TCGGAATCGTTTTCCGGGACGCCGGCTGGATGATCCTCCAGCGCGGGGATCTCATGCTGGAGTTCTTCGC
CCACCCCAACTTGTTTATTGCAGCTTATAATGGTTACAAATAAAGCAATAGCATCACAAATTTCACAAAT
AAAGCATTTTTTTCACTGCATTCTAGTTGTGGTTTGTCCAAACTCATCAATGTATCTTATCATGTCTGTA
TACCGTCGACCTCTAGCTAGAGCTTGGCGTAATCATGGTCATAGCTGTTTCCTGTGTGAAATTGTTATCC
GCTCACAATTCCACACAACATACGAGCCGGAAGCATAAAGTGTAAAGCCTGGGGTGCCTAATGAGTGAGC
TAACTCACATTAATTGCGTTGCGCTCACTGCCCGCTTTCCAGTCGGGAAACCTGTCGTGCCAGCTGCATT
AATGAATCGGCCAACGCGCGGGGAGAGGCGGTTTGCGTATTGGGCGCTCTTCCGCTTCCTCGCTCACTGA
CTCGCTGCGCTCGGTCGTTCGGCTGCGGCGAGCGGTATCAGCTCACTCAAAGGCGGTAATACGGTTATCC
ACAGAATCAGGGGATAACGCAGGAAAGAACATGTGAGCAAAAGGCCAGCAAAAGGCCAGGAACCGTAAAA
AGGCCGCGTTGCTGGCGTTTTTCCATAGGCTCCGCCCCCCTGACGAGCATCACAAAAATCGACGCTCAAG
TCAGAGGTGGCGAAACCCGACAGGACTATAAAGATACCAGGCGTTTCCCCCTGGAAGCTCCCTCGTGCGC
TCTCCTGTTCCGACCCTGCCGCTTACCGGATACCTGTCCGCCTTTCTCCCTTCGGGAAGCGTGGCGCTTT
CTCAATGCTCACGCTGTAGGTATCTCAGTTCGGTGTAGGTCGTTCGCTCCAAGCTGGGCTGTGTGCACGA
ACCCCCCGTTCAGCCCGACCGCTGCGCCTTATCCGGTAACTATCGTCTTGAGTCCAACCCGGTAAGACAC
GACTTATCGCCACTGGCAGCAGCCACTGGTAACAGGATTAGCAGAGCGAGGTATGTAGGCGGTGCTACAG
AGTTCTTGAAGTGGTGGCCTAACTACGGCTACACTAGAAGGACAGTATTTGGTATCTGCGCTCTGCTGAA
GCCAGTTACCTTCGGAAAAAGAGTTGGTAGCTCTTGATCCGGCAAACAAACCACCGCTGGTAGCGGTGGT
TTTTTTGTTTGCAAGCAGCAGATTACGCGCAGAAAAAAAGGATCTCAAGAAGATCCTTTGATCTTTTCTA
CGGGGTCTGACGCTCAGTGGAACGAAAACTCACGTTAAGGGATTTTGGTCATGAGATTATCAAAAAGGAT
CTTCACCTAGATCCTTTTAAATTAAAAATGAAGTTTTAAATCAATCTAAAGTATATATGAGTAAACTTGG
TCTGACAGTTACCAATGCTTAATCAGTGAGGCACCTATCTCAGCGATCTGTCTATTTCGTTCATCCATAG
TTGCCTGACTCCCCGTCGTGTAGATAACTACGATACGGGAGGGCTTACCATCTGGCCCCAGTGCTGCAAT
GATACCGCGAGACCCACGCTCACCGGCTCCAGATTTATCAGCAATAAACCAGCCAGCCGGAAGGGCCGAG
CGCAGAAGTGGTCCTGCAACTTTATCCGCCTCCATCCAGTCTATTAATTGTTGCCGGGAAGCTAGAGTAA
GTAGTTCGCCAGTTAATAGTTTGCGCAACGTTGTTGCCATTGCTACAGGCATCGTGGTGTCACGCTCGTC
GTTTGGTATGGCTTCATTCAGCTCCGGTTCCCAACGATCAAGGCGAGTTACATGATCCCCCATGTTGTGC
AAAAAAGCGGTTAGCTCCTTCGGTCCTCCGATCGTTGTCAGAAGTAAGTTGGCCGCAGTGTTATCACTCA
TGGTTATGGCAGCACTGCATAATTCTCTTACTGTCATGCCATCCGTAAGATGCTTTTCTGTGACTGGTGA
GTACTCAACCAAGTCATTCTGAGAATAGTGTATGCGGCGACCGAGTTGCTCTTGCCCGGCGTCAATACGG
GATAATACCGCGCCACATAGCAGAACTTTAAAAGTGCTCATCATTGGAAAACGTTCTTCGGGGCGAAAAC
TCTCAAGGATCTTACCGCTGTTGAGATCCAGTTCGATGTAACCCACTCGTGCACCCAACTGATCTTCAGC
ATCTTTTACTTTCACCAGCGTTTCTGGGTGAGCAAAAACAGGAAGGCAAAATGCCGCAAAAAAGGGAATA
AGGGCGACACGGAAATGTTGAATACTCATACTCTTCCTTTTTCAATATTATTGAAGCATTTATCAGGGTT
ATTGTCTCATGAGCGGATACATATTTGAATGTATTTAGAAAAATAAACAAATAGGGGTTCCGCGCACATT
TCCCCGAAAAGTGCCACCTGACGTC
