>Addgene plasmid #22475 | pAL130 | addgene partial sequence | sequence record 28257 | 22475 with EGFP-N
GCTCCTCGCCCTTGCTCACCATGGATCCCTTCGCAAAAGTTGCAGGGCGTAAGAAATGTGAAAAGTTGAC
CAAACTAGGCTTGTTACTAGTAATTAGTGGTTCCTGCGTCTGAGTAAACCGATCCGGATTGGTTTGTTGG
CTAGGAAGATCTCTAGCTCTATCACTTCCATACAGAGAATGCGATTGGAAACCGTTATACTGCGACGAAG
AAGCAGCAGGAGCTGATTCATTGCCATCCTTTCTTCTCTGAAACAACGGGAAAGCAGTTTGGTTTACCGC
CATATCACTCTCTTGCTCGTTGACAGTAACAGGAGACGACACATCACGCAAGAAATCAGAGCAATATCCA
TCAAGGGAGGGATGATGATTCAACCATGGAACAAAGTCATCGTCTTGACTCAAACCCGTCATTAGTGATG
GCACTGACATAGGGATCTCGTCCACCATAGTCGTCTTTGAGCCATTTCCAATCTCTCTAGCTCTAGAAGA
GTTTGCTTGTGGTGGAGGAATGTTCCTCGATCTACTTGACTGACTTTGAGTTGATATCTGACCATTTTCC
CACACCAGCTCCACAACTTCATCTACAGGTGGAGAA
